>Addgene plasmid #187656 | pHis-TEV-Nsp15 | addgene full sequence | sequence record 388768 | Addgene NGS Result
TAATACGACTCACTATAGGGGAATTGTGAGCGGATAACAATTCCCCTCTAGAAATAATTTTGTTTAACTT
TAAGAAGGAGATATACATATGCACCACCACCACCACCATAGCAGCGGCGTTGACCTGGGCACCGAGAACC
TGTATTTCCAAAGCAATGCGATGAGCCTGGAGAATGTTGCGTTTAACGTGGTTAACAAGGGTCACTTCGA
TGGTCAGCAAGGCGAGGTGCCGGTTAGCATCATTAACAACACCGTGTACACCAAGGTTGACGGCGTGGAT
GTTGAGCTGTTTGAAAACAAAACCACCCTGCCGGTGAACGTTGCGTTCGAGCTGTGGGCGAAGCGTAACA
TCAAACCGGTGCCGGAAGTTAAGATTCTGAACAACCTGGGTGTGGACATCGCGGCGAACACCGTTATTTG
GGACTATAAACGTGATGCGCCGGCGCACATCAGCACCATTGGCGTTTGCAGCATGACCGACATCGCGAAG
AAACCGACCGAAACCATTTGCGCGCCGCTGACCGTGTTCTTTGACGGTCGTGTGGATGGCCAGGTTGACC
TGTTTCGTAACGCGCGTAACGGTGTGCTGATCACCGAGGGTAGCGTTAAAGGCCTGCAGCCGAGCGTGGG
TCCGAAACAAGCGAGCCTGAACGGTGTTACCCTGATTGGCGAAGCGGTGAAGACCCAGTTCAACTACTAT
AAGAAAGTGGATGGTGTGGTTCAGCAACTGCCGGAAACCTACTTTACCCAGAGCCGTAACCTGCAAGAGT
TCAAGCCGCGTAGCCAAATGGAGATCGATTTTCTGGAACTGGCGATGGACGAGTTCATTGAACGTTACAA
ACTGGAGGGTTATGCGTTTGAACACATCGTTTACGGCGACTTCAGCCACAGCCAACTGGGTGGCCTGCAC
CTGCTGATTGGTCTGGCGAAGCGTTTCAAAGAGAGCCCGTTTGAGCTGGAAGATTTCATCCCGATGGACA
GCACCGTGAAGAACTATTTTATTACCGATGCGCAGACCGGCAGCAGCAAATGCGTGTGCAGCGTTATCGA
CCTGCTGCTGGACGATTTCGTTGAGATCATTAAAAGCCAGGACCTGAGCGTGGTGAGCAAGGTGGTTAAA
GTGACCATCGACTATACCGAAATTAGCTTCATGCTGTGGTGCAAAGATGGTCACGTGGAAACCTTCTACC
CGAAACTGCAATAATAAGGATCCGGCTGCTAACAAAGCCCGAAAGGAAGCTGAGTTGGCTGCTGCCACCG
CTGAGCAATAACTAGCATAACCCCTTGGGGCCTCTAAACGGGTCTTGAGGGGTTTTTTGCTGAAAGGAGG
AACTATATCCGGATATCCCGCAAGAGGCCCGGCAGTACCGGCATAACCAAGCCTATGCCTACAGCATCCA
GGGTGACGGTGCCGAGGATGACGATGAGCGCATTGTTAGATTTCATACACGGTGCCTGACTGCGTTAGCA
ATTTAACTGTGATAAACTACCGCATTAAAGCTTATCGATGATAAGCTGTCAAACATGAGAATTCTTGAAG
ACGAAAGGGCCTCGTGATACGCCTATTTTTATAGGTTAATGTCATGATAATAATGGTTTCTTAGACGTCA
GGTGGCACTTTTCGGGGAAATGTGCGCGGAACCCCTATTTGTTTATTTTTCTAAATACATTCAAATATGT
ATCCGCTCATGAGACAATAACCCTGATAAATGCTTCAATAATATTGAAAAAGGAAGAGTATGAGTATTCA
ACATTTCCGTGTCGCCCTTATTCCCTTTTTTGCGGCATTTTGCCTTCCTGTTTTTGCTCACCCAGAAACG
CTGGTGAAAGTAAAAGATGCTGAAGATCAGTTGGGTGCACGAGTGGGTTACATCGAACTGGATCTCAACA
GCGGTAAGATCCTTGAGAGTTTTCGCCCCGAAGAACGTTTTCCAATGATGAGCACTTTTAAAGTTCTGCT
ATGTGGCGCGGTATTATCCCGTGTTGACGCCGGGCAAGAGCAACTCGGTCGCCGCATACACTATTCTCAG
AATGACTTGGTTGAGTACTCACCAGTCACAGAAAAGCATCTTACGGATGGCATGACAGTAAGAGAATTAT
GCAGTGCTGCCATAACCATGAGTGATAACACTGCGGCCAACTTACTTCTGACAACGATCGGAGGACCGAA
GGAGCTAACCGCTTTTTTGCACAACATGGGGGATCATGTAACTCGCCTTGATCGTTGGGAACCGGAGCTG
AATGAAGCCATACCAAACGACGAGCGTGACACCACGATGCCTGCAGCAATGGCAACAACGTTGCGCAAAC
TATTAACTGGCGAACTACTTACTCTAGCTTCCCGGCAACAATTAATAGACTGGATGGAGGCGGATAAAGT
TGCAGGACCACTTCTGCGCTCGGCCCTTCCGGCTGGCTGGTTTATTGCTGATAAATCTGGAGCCGGTGAG
CGTGGGTCTCGCGGTATCATTGCAGCACTGGGGCCAGATGGTAAGCCCTCCCGTATCGTAGTTATCTACA
CGACGGGGAGTCAGGCAACTATGGATGAACGAAATAGACAGATCGCTGAGATAGGTGCCTCACTGATTAA
GCATTGGTAACTGTCAGACCAAGTTTACTCATATATACTTTAGATTGATTTAAAACTTCATTTTTAATTT
AAAAGGATCTAGGTGAAGATCCTTTTTGATAATCTCATGACCAAAATCCCTTAACGTGAGTTTTCGTTCC
ACTGAGCGTCAGACCCCGTAGAAAAGATCAAAGGATCTTCTTGAGATCCTTTTTTTCTGCGCGTAATCTG
CTGCTTGCAAACAAAAAAACCACCGCTACCAGCGGTGGTTTGTTTGCCGGATCAAGAGCTACCAACTCTT
TTTCCGAAGGTAACTGGCTTCAGCAGAGCGCAGATACCAAATACTGTCCTTCTAGTGTAGCCGTAGTTAG
GCCACCACTTCAAGAACTCTGTAGCACCGCCTACATACCTCGCTCTGCTAATCCTGTTACCAGTGGCTGC
TGCCAGTGGCGATAAGTCGTGTCTTACCGGGTTGGACTCAAGACGATAGTTACCGGATAAGGCGCAGCGG
TCGGGCTGAACGGGGGGTTCGTGCACACAGCCCAGCTTGGAGCGAACGACCTACACCGAACTGAGATACC
TACAGCGTGAGCTATGAGAAAGCGCCACGCTTCCCGAAGGGAGAAAGGCGGACAGGTATCCGGTAAGCGG
CAGGGTCGGAACAGGAGAGCGCACGAGGGAGCTTCCAGGGGGAAACGCCTGGTATCTTTATAGTCCTGTC
GGGTTTCGCCACCTCTGACTTGAGCGTCGATTTTTGTGATGCTCGTCAGGGGGGCGGAGCCTATGGAAAA
ACGCCAGCAACGCGGCCTTTTTACGGTTCCTGGCCTTTTGCTGGCCTTTTGCTCACATGTTCTTTCCTGC
GTTATCCCCTGATTCTGTGGATAACCGTATTACCGCCTTTGAGTGAGCTGATACCGCTCGCCGCAGCCGA
ACGACCGAGCGCAGCGAGTCAGTGAGCGAGGAAGCGGAAGAGCGCCTGATGCGGTATTTTCTCCTTACGC
ATCTGTGCGGTATTTCACACCGCAATGGTGCACTCTCAGTACAATCTGCTCTGATGCCGCATAGTTAAGC
CAGTATACACTCCGCTATCGCTACGTGACTGGGTCATGGCTGCGCCCCGACACCCGCCAACACCCGCTGA
CGCGCCCTGACGGGCTTGTCTGCTCCCGGCATCCGCTTACAGACAAGCTGTGACCGTCTCCGGGAGCTGC
ATGTGTCAGAGGTTTTCACCGTCATCACCGAAACGCGCGAGGCAGCTGCGGTAAAGCTCATCAGCGTGGT
CGTGAAGCGATTCACAGATGTCTGCCTGTTCATCCGCGTCCAGCTCGTTGAGTTTCTCCAGAAGCGTTAA
TGTCTGGCTTCTGATAAAGCGGGCCATGTTAAGGGCGGTTTTTTCCTGTTTGGTCACTGATGCCTCCGTG
TAAGGGGGATTTCTGTTCATGGGGGTAATGATACCGATGAAACGAGAGAGGATGCTCACGATACGGGTTA
CTGATGATGAACATGCCCGGTTACTGGAACGTTGTGAGGGTAAACAACTGGCGGTATGGATGCGGCGGGA
CCAGAGAAAAATCACTCAGGGTCAATGCCAGCGCTTCGTTAATACAGATGTAGGTGTTCCACAGGGTAGC
CAGCAGCATCCTGCGATGCAGATCCGGAACATAATGGTGCAGGGCGCTGACTTCCGCGTTTCCAGACTTT
ACGAAACACGGAAACCGAAGACCATTCATGTTGTTGCTCAGGTCGCAGACGTTTTGCAGCAGCAGTCGCT
TCACGTTCGCTCGCGTATCGGTGATTCATTCTGCTAACCAGTAAGGCAACCCCGCCAGCCTAGCCGGGTC
CTCAACGACAGGAGCACGATCATGCGCACCCGTGGCCAGGACCCAACGCTGCCCGAGATGCGCCGCGTGC
GGCTGCTGGAGATGGCGGACGCGATGGATATGTTCTGCCAAGGGTTGGTTTGCGCATTCACAGTTCTCCG
CAAGAATTGATTGGCTCCAATTCTTGGAGTGGTGAATCCGTTAGCGAGGTGCCGCCGGCTTCCATTCAGG
TCGAGGTGGCCCGGCTCCATGCACCGCGACGCAACGCGGGGAGGCAGACAAGGTATAGGGCGGCGCCTAC
AATCCATGCCAACCCGTTCCATGTGCTCGCCGAGGCGGCATAAATCGCCGTGACGATCAGCGGTCCAATG
ATCGAAGTTAGGCTGGTAAGAGCCGCGAGCGATCCTTGAAGCTGTCCCTGATGGTCGTCATCTACCTGCC
TGGACAGCATGGCCTGCAACGCGGGCATCCCGATGCCGCCGGAAGCGAGAAGAATCATAATGGGGAAGGC
CATCCAGCCTCGCGTCGCGAACGCCAGCAAGACGTAGCCCAGCGCGTCGGCCGCCATGCCGGCGATAATG
GCCTGCTTCTCGCCGAAACGTTTGGTGGCGGGACCAGTGACGAAGGCTTGAGCGAGGGCGTGCAAGATTC
CGAATACCGCAAGCGACAGGCCGATCATCGTCGCGCTCCAGCGAAAGCGGTCCTCGCCGAAAATGACCCA
GAGCGCTGCCGGCACCTGTCCTACGAGTTGCATGATAAAGAAGACAGTCATAAGTGCGGCGACGATAGTC
ATGCCCCGCGCCCACCGGAAGGAGCTGACTGGGTTGAAGGCTCTCAAGGGCATCGGTCGAGATCCCGGTG
CCTAATGAGTGAGCTAACTTACATTAATTGCGTTGCGCTCACTGCCCGCTTTCCAGTCGGGAAACCTGTC
GTGCCAGCTGCATTAATGAATCGGCCAACGCGCGGGGAGAGGCGGTTTGCGTATTGGGCGCCAGGGTGGT
TTTTCTTTTCACCAGTGAGACGGGCAACAGCTGATTGCCCTTCACCGCCTGGCCCTGAGAGAGTTGCAGC
AAGCGGTCCACGCTGGTTTGCCCCAGCAGGCGAAAATCCTGTTTGATGGTGGTTAACGGCGGGATATAAC
ATGAGCTGTCTTCGGTATCGTCGTATCCCACTACCGAGATATCCGCACCAACGCGCAGCCCGGACTCGGT
AATGGCGCGCATTGCGCCCAGCGCCATCTGATCGTTGGCAACCAGCATCGCAGTGGGAACGATGCCCTCA
TTCAGCATTTGCATGGTTTGTTGAAAACCGGACATGGCACTCCAGTCGCCTTCCCGTTCCGCTATCGGCT
GAATTTGATTGCGAGTGAGATATTTATGCCAGCCAGCCAGACGCAGACGCGCCGAGACAGAACTTAATGG
GCCCGCTAACAGCGCGATTTGCTGGTGACCCAATGCGACCAGATGCTCCACGCCCAGTCGCGTACCGTCT
TCATGGGAGAAAATAATACTGTTGATGGGTGTCTGGTCAGAGACATCAAGAAATAACGCCGGAACATTAG
TGCAGGCAGCTTCCACAGCAATGGCATCCTGGTCATCCAGCGGATAGTTAATGATCAGCCCACTGACGCG
TTGCGCGAGAAGATTGTGCACCGCCGCTTTACAGGCTTCGACGCCGCTTCGTTCTACCATCGACACCACC
ACGCTGGCACCCAGTTGATCGGCGCGAGATTTAATCGCCGCGACAATTTGCGACGGCGCGTGCAGGGCCA
GACTGGAGGTGGCAACGCCAATCAGCAACGACTGTTTGCCCGCCAGTTGTTGTGCCACGCGGTTGGGAAT
GTAATTCAGCTCCGCCATCGCCGCTTCCACTTTTTCCCGCGTTTTCGCAGAAACGTGGCTGGCCTGGTTC
ACCACGCGGGAAACGGTCTGATAAGAGACACCGGCATACTCTGCGACATCGTATAACGTTACTGGTTTCA
CATTCACCACCCTGAATTGACTCTCTTCCGGGCGCTATCATGCCATACCGCGAAAGGTTTTGCGCCATTC
GATGGTGTCCGGGATCTCGACGCTCTCCCTTATGCGACTCCTGCATTAGGAAGCAGCCCAGTAGTAGGTT
GAGGCCGTTGAGCACCGCCGCCGCAAGGAATGGTGCATGCAAGGAGATGGCGCCCAACAGTCCCCCGGCC
ACGGGGCCTGCCACCATACCCACGCCGAAACAAGCGCTCATGAGCCCGAAGTGGCGAGCCCGATCTTCCC
CATCGGTGATGTCGGCGATATAGGCGCCAGCAACCGCACCTGTGGCGCCGGTGATGCCGGCCACGATGCG
TCCGGCGTAGAGGATCGAGATCTCGATCCCGCGAAAT
Features (pLannotate 1.2.2; 20 found; start..end, strand, type, name):
      1..19      +  promoter       T7 promoter: promoter for bacteriophage T7 RNA polymerase
     20..44      +  protein_bind   lac operator: The lac repressor binds to the lac operator to inhibit transcription in E. coli. This inhibition can be relieved by adding lactose or isopropyl-β-D-thiogalactopyranoside (IPTG). lac repressor encoded by lacI
     59..81      +  RBS            RBS: efficient ribosome binding site from bacteriophage T7 gene 10 (Olins and Rangwala, 1989)
     92..108     +  CDS            9xHis (fragment): 9xHis affinity tag
    164..1201    +  CDS            rep (fragment): R1AB_SARS2 - Experimental evidence at protein level: Swiss-Prot protein existence level 1. [2'-O-methyltransferase]: Methyltransferase that mediates mRNA cap 2'-O-ribose methylation to the 5'-cap structure of viral mRNAs. N7-methyl guanosine cap is a prerequisite for binding of nsp16. Therefore plays an essential role in viral mRNAs cap methylation which is essential to evade immune system. From Severe acute respiratory syndrome coronavirus 2 (2019-nCoV) (SARS-CoV-2).
   1215..1264    +  CDS            SET1 (fragment): solubility-enhancement tag derived from T7 phage gene 10B
   1272..1319    +  terminator     T7 terminator: transcription terminator for bacteriophage T7 RNA polymerase
   1342..1446    -  CDS            TcR (fragment): tetracycline efflux protein; tet; confers resistance to tetracycline
   1494..1522    -  promoter       tet promoter: E. coli promoter for tetracycline efflux protein gene
   1635..1739    +  promoter       AmpR promoter: bla
   1740..2600    +  CDS            AmpR: β-lactamase; bla; confers resistance to ampicillin, carbenicillin, and related antibiotics
   2771..3359    +  rep_origin     ori: high-copy-number ColE1/pMB1/pBR322/pUC origin of replication
   3545..3684    -  misc_feature   bom: basis of mobility region from pBR322
   3786..3977    -  CDS            rop: Rop protein, which maintains plasmids at low copy number; rop
   3994..4374    +  CDS            YPB1_ECOLX: Protein predicted: Swiss-Prot protein existence level 4. From Escherichia coli.
   4616..5240    -  CDS            TcR (fragment): tetracycline efflux protein; tet; confers resistance to tetracycline
   5255..5276    -  protein_bind   CAP binding site: CAP binding activates transcription in the presence of cAMP. E. coli catabolite activator protein
   5289..6371    -  CDS            lacI: lac repressor; lacI; The lac repressor binds to the lac operator to inhibit transcription in E. coli. This inhibition can be relieved by adding lactose or isopropyl-β-D-thiogalactopyranoside (IPTG).
   6372..6449    -  promoter       lacI promoter: lacI
   6457..6736    -  CDS            TcR (fragment): tetracycline efflux protein; tet; confers resistance to tetracycline
