[The description below was written by a language model from this plasmid's Addgene catalogue record and pLannotate feature annotations shown in this document.]
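Description:
pHis-TEV-Nsp15 is a bacterial expression plasmid built on the unmodified pET-11b backbone for producing full-length, wild-type SARS-CoV-2 Nsp15 (NendoU, the uridine-specific nidoviral endoribonuclease) in E. coli. An expression-optimized synthetic gene was placed between the NdeI and BamHI sites of the vector, giving a plasmid of about 6.8 kb. It replicates from a pBR322-type origin accompanied by the bom region and the rop gene, which keeps it at low copy number, and it is selected with ampicillin through the β-lactamase gene. Several disrupted tetracycline-resistance fragments in the feature table are non-functional remnants of the pBR322 ancestry of the backbone.

Transcription is driven by the T7lac arrangement: a T7 promoter immediately followed by a lac operator, with the plasmid-borne lacI gene supplying repressor so that expression stays off until induced with IPTG in a host that provides T7 RNA polymerase. A T7 gene 10 ribosome binding site directs translation, and a T7 terminator closes the unit. The open reading frame begins with a His6 tag (annotated automatically as a partial 9xHis match), followed by a short linker containing a TEV protease recognition site and then Nsp15, so the affinity tag can be cleaved off after purification. The annotation software labels the coding region as a fragment of the viral replicase polyprotein and attaches descriptive text about the 2'-O-methyltransferase, and the catalogue's gene link points to N. Both are database artefacts, since the depositor defines the insert as the Nsp15 segment of the polyprotein. A short T7 gene 10-derived match lies downstream of the Nsp15-matching region and appears to be residual vector sequence. The protein made from this plasmid was used for room-temperature structure determination of NendoU by serial femtosecond crystallography at an X-ray free-electron laser.
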