Addgene plasmid #187656: pHis-TEV-Nsp15
Purpose: E. coli plasmid (T7lac promoter) for full-length, wild-type SARS CoV-2 Nsp15 (uridine-specific nidoviral endoribonuclease, expression-optimized gene) with N-terminal TEV protease cleavable His6-tag
Depositing lab: Debra Hansen. Depositing organization: Arizona State University. Publication: Room-temperature structural studies of SARS-CoV-2 protein NendoU with an X-ray free-electron laser. Jernigan RJ, Logeswaran D, Doppler D, Nagaratnam N, Sonker M, Yang JH, Ketawala G, Martin-Garcia JM, Shelby ML, Grant TD, Mariani V, Tolstikova A, Sheikh MZ, Yung MC, Coleman MA, Zaare S, Kaschner EK, Rabbani MT, Nazari R, Zacks MA, Hayes B, Sierra RG, Hunter MS, Lisova S, Batyuk A, Kupitz C, Boutet S, Hansen DT, Kirian RA, Schmidt M, Fromme R, Frank M, Ros A, Chen JJ, Botha S, Fromme P. Structure. 2022 Dec 30:S0969-2126(22)00495-6. doi: 10.1016/j.str.2022.12.009. PubMed 36630960.
Backbone
  Vector backbone: pET-11b
  Backbone manufacturer: purchased from GenScript
  Backbone size w/o insert (bp): 5644
  Total vector size (bp): 6760
  Modifications to backbone: None. GenScript cloned the expression-optimized insert into NdeI and BamHI sites of pET-11b.
  Vector type: Bacterial Expression
Growth in bacteria
  Bacterial resistance: Ampicillin, 100 μg/mL
  Growth temperature: 37°C
  Growth strain: DH5alpha
  Copy number: Low Copy
Gene/Insert
  Gene/Insert name: Nsp15 (alt names: NendoU; non-structural protein 15; uridylate-specific endoribonuclease)
  Species: Severe acute respiratory syndrome coronavirus 2
  Insert size (bp): 1037
  Mutation: none
  Entrez Gene: N (a.k.a. GU280_gp10)
  Promoter: T7lac
  Tag / fusion protein: TEV protease cleavable His6-tag (N terminal on insert)
  Cloning method: Unknown
  Sequencing primers: 5′ T7, TAATACGACTCACTATAGGG; 3′ T7 term, GCTAGTTATTGCTCAGCGG
Resource information
  A portion of this plasmid was derived from a plasmid made by: Purchased from GenScript the expression-optimized insert in the pET-11b backbone
Terms and licenses: Academic/Nonprofit Terms; Industry Terms: Not Available to Industry
Depositor comments: Protein sequence is MHHHHHHSSGVDLGTENLYFQSNAM + Nsp15 (amino acid residues 6453-6798 of YP_009724389). Used for the determination of the atomic-resolution (2.6 angstrom) structure of the room temperature form of SARS-CoV-2 NendoU by serial femtosecond crystallography at an X-ray free-electron laser (XFEL), Protein Data Bank accession number 7K9P, Jernigan et al 2023 Structure 31:1-14, https://doi.org/10.1016/j.str.2022.12.009, PMID 36630960. Confers ampicillin-resistance. Backbone vector is pET-11b from GenScript. Construct design by Debra T. Hansen.
How to cite: pHis-TEV-Nsp15 was a gift from Debra Hansen (Addgene plasmid # 187656 ; http://n2t.net/addgene:187656 ; RRID:Addgene_187656)
